Addgene plasmid #80617: pBIG2abc
Purpose: (Empty Backbone) pBIG2abc - Step2 vector abc (biGBac system for expression of protein complexes in insect cells)
Depositing lab: Jan-Michael Peters. Depositing organization: Research Institute of Molecular Pathology (IMP). Publication: biGBac enables rapid gene assembly for the expression of large multisubunit protein complexes. Weissmann F, Petzold G, VanderLinden R, Huis In 't Veld PJ, Brown NG, Lampert F, Westermann S, Stark H, Schulman BA, Peters JM. Proc Natl Acad Sci U S A. 2016 May 10;113(19):E2564-9. doi: 10.1073/pnas.1604935113. Epub 2016 Apr 25. PubMed 27114506.
Backbone
  Vector backbone: pBIG2abc
  Backbone size (bp): 5669
  Vector type: Insect Expression
  Selectable markers: Gentamicin
Growth in bacteria
  Bacterial resistance: Chloramphenicol and Ampicillin, 25 & 100 μg/mL
  Growth temperature: 37°C
  Growth strain: DH5alpha
  Copy number: Unknown
Gene/Insert
  Cloning method: Gibson Cloning
  Sequencing primers: 5′ TCAACAGGTTGAACTGCTGATC; 3′ GGTGTAGCGTCGTAAGCTAATAC
Terms and licenses: Academic/Nonprofit Terms; Industry Terms: Not Available to Industry
How to cite: pBIG2abc was a gift from Jan-Michael Peters (Addgene plasmid # 80617 ; http://n2t.net/addgene:80617 ; RRID:Addgene_80617)
