[The description below was written by a language model from this plasmid's Addgene catalogue record, the feature table of its GenBank file and pLannotate feature annotations shown in this document.]
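Description:
pBIG2abc is a 5,669 bp empty backbone from the biGBac system, a hierarchical Gibson-assembly toolkit for building multigene constructs that express large multisubunit protein complexes in insect cells. It is designated a "step 2" vector. The "abc" suffix suggests that it receives three first-step assemblies, but the record does not spell out the assembly scheme. As deposited it carries no insert, and no insect-cell promoter or polyadenylation signal is annotated, so expression elements are expected to arrive with the incoming cassettes.

In E. coli the plasmid replicates from a high-copy ColE1/pUC-type origin and also carries an f1 phage origin. It is maintained under dual selection: chloramphenicol resistance from cat under its native promoter, and ampicillin resistance from bla.

The functional core is a mini-Tn7 element bounded by Tn7R and Tn7L ends. This element encloses a gentamicin acetyltransferase gene (aacC1) driven by the class 1 integron Pc promoter, along with a single loxP site. Tn7 ends of this kind allow site-specific transposition of the enclosed DNA into a baculoviral bacmid in a suitable E. coli strain, with gentamicin selecting for the transposed segment. The resulting bacmid is then used to generate recombinant baculovirus for insect-cell infection. The loxP site offers a target for Cre-mediated fusion with another loxP-bearing molecule, although the record does not describe its intended use.

The two feature tables describe the same circular sequence with different numbering origins and agree on all major parts. The automated annotation additionally flags short fragments of an R6K γ origin, IS1 and the pBR322 bom region, which look like cloning remnants rather than functional elements.
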