LOCUS       Exported 5669 bp ds-DNA circular SYN 12-MAY-2021
DEFINITION  pBIG2abc - Step2 vector abc (biGBac system for expression of protein
            complexes in insect cells).
ACCESSION   .
VERSION     .
KEYWORDS    pBIG2abc
SOURCE      synthetic DNA construct
  ORGANISM  synthetic DNA construct
REFERENCE   1 (bases 1 to 5669)
  AUTHORS   Weissmann F, Petzold G, VanderLinden R, Huis In 't Veld PJ, Brown
            NG, Lampert F, Westermann S, Stark H, Schulman BA, Peters JM
  TITLE     biGBac enables rapid gene assembly for the expression of large
            multisubunit protein complexes.
  JOURNAL   Proc Natl Acad Sci U S A. 2016 May 10;113(19):E2564-9. doi:
            10.1073/pnas.1604935113. Epub 2016 Apr 25.
  PUBMED    27114506
REFERENCE   2 (bases 1 to 5669)
  AUTHORS   .
  TITLE     Direct Submission
  JOURNAL   Exported May 12, 2021 from SnapGene Server 1.1.58
            http://www.snapgene.com
FEATURES             Location/Qualifiers
     source          1..5669
                     /organism="synthetic DNA construct"
                     /mol_type="other DNA"
     promoter        303..405
                     /label=cat promoter
                     /note="promoter of the E. coli cat gene encoding
                     chloramphenicol acetyltransferase"
     CDS             406..1065
                     /codon_start=1
                     /gene="cat"
                     /product="chloramphenicol acetyltransferase"
                     /label=CmR
                     /note="confers resistance to chloramphenicol"
                     /translation="MEKKITGYTTVDISQWHRKEHFEAFQSVAQCTYNQTVQLDITAFL
                     KTVKKNKHKFYPAFIHILARLMNAHPEFRMAMKDGELVIWDSVHPCYTVFHEQTETFSS
                     LWSEYHDDFRQFLHIYSQDVACYGENLAYFPKGFIENMFFVSANPWVSFTSFDLNVANM
                     DNFFAPVFTMGKYYTQGDKVLMPLAIQVHHAVCDGFHVGRMLNELQQYCDEWQGGA"
     primer_bind     complement(472..491)
                     /label=CAT-R
                     /note="Chloramphenicol resistance gene, reverse primer"
     rep_origin      1365..1819
                     /direction=RIGHT
                     /label=f1 ori
                     /note="f1 bacteriophage origin of replication; arrow
                     indicates direction of (+) strand synthesis"
     primer_bind     complement(1452..1471)
                     /label=F1ori-R
                     /note="F1 origin, reverse primer"
     primer_bind     1661..1682
                     /label=F1ori-F
                     /note="F1 origin, forward primer"
     promoter        1845..1949
                     /gene="bla"
                     /label=AmpR promoter
     CDS             1950..2810
                     /codon_start=1
                     /gene="bla"
                     /product="beta-lactamase"
                     /label=AmpR
                     /note="confers resistance to ampicillin, carbenicillin, and
                     related antibiotics"
                     /translation="MSIQHFRVALIPFFAAFCLPVFAHPETLVKVKDAEDQLGARVGYI
                     ELDLNSGKILESFRPEERFPMMSTFKVLLCGAVLSRIDAGQEQLGRRIHYSQNDLVEYS
                     PVTEKHLTDGMTVRELCSAAITMSDNTAANLLLTTIGGPKELTAFLHNMGDHVTRLDRW
                     EPELNEAIPNDERDTTMPVAMATTLRKLLTGELLTLASRQQLIDWMEADKVAGPLLRSA
                     LPAGWFIADKSGAGERGSRGIIAALGPDGKPSRIVVIYTTGSQATMDERNRQIAEIGAS
                     LIKHW"
     primer_bind     complement(2168..2187)
                     /label=Amp-R
                     /note="Ampicillin resistance gene, reverse primer"
     rep_origin      2981..3569
                     /direction=RIGHT
                     /label=ori
                     /note="high-copy-number ColE1/pMB1/pBR322/pUC origin of
                     replication"
     primer_bind     3470..3489
                     /label=pBR322ori-F
                     /note="pBR322 origin, forward primer"
     primer_bind     3723..3740
                     /label=L4440
                     /note="L4440 vector, forward primer"
     mobile_element  3874..4098
                     /mobile_element_type="transposon:Tn7"
                     /note="mini-Tn7 element (right end of the Tn7 transposon)"
     CDS             complement(4165..4698)
                     /codon_start=1
                     /gene="aacC1"
                     /product="gentamycin acetyltransferase"
                     /label=GmR
                     /note="confers resistance to gentamycin"
                     /translation="MLRSSNDVTQQGSRPKTKLGGSSMGIIRTCRLGPDQVKSMRAALD
                     LFGREFGDVATYSQHQPDSDYLGNLLRSKTFIALAAFDQEAVVGALAAYVLPKFEQPRS
                     EIYIYDLAVSGEHRRQGIATALINLLKHEANALGAYVIYVQADYGDDPAVALYTKLGIR
                     EEVMHFDIDPSTAT"
     promoter        complement(4887..4915)
                     /gene="intI1 (promoter lies within the coding sequence)"
                     /label=Pc promoter
                     /note="class 1 integron promoter"
     protein_bind    5311..5344
                     /label=loxP
                     /bound_moiety="Cre recombinase"
                     /note="Cre-mediated recombination occurs in the 8-bp core
                     sequence (GCATACAT)."
     mobile_element  5422..5587
                     /mobile_element_type="transposon:Tn7"
                     /note="mini-Tn7 element (left end of the Tn7 transposon)"
ORIGIN
        1 ttctctgtca cagaatgaaa atttttctgt catctcttcg ttattaatgt ttgtaattga
       61 ctgaatatca acgcttattt gcagcctgaa ctgaacagga gggacagctg atagaaacag
      121 aagccactgg agcacctcaa aaacaccatc atacactaaa tcagtaagtt ggcagcatca
      181 cccgacgcac tttgcgccga ataaatacct gtgacggaag atcacttcgc agaataaata
      241 aatcctggtg tccctgttga taccgggaag ccctgggcca acttttggcg aaaatgagac
      301 gttgatcggc acgtaagagg ttccaacttt caccataatg aaataagatc actaccgggc
      361 gtattttttg agttatcgag attttcagga gctaaggaag ctaaaatgga gaaaaaaatc
      421 actggatata ccaccgttga tatatcccaa tggcatcgta aagaacattt tgaggcattt
      481 cagtcagttg ctcaatgtac ctataaccag accgttcagc tggatattac ggccttttta
      541 aagaccgtaa agaaaaataa gcacaagttt tatccggcct ttattcacat tcttgcccgc
      601 ctgatgaatg ctcatccgga attccgtatg gcaatgaaag acggtgagct ggtgatatgg
      661 gatagtgttc acccttgtta caccgttttc catgagcaaa ctgaaacgtt ttcatcgctc
      721 tggagtgaat accacgacga tttccggcag tttctacaca tatattcgca agatgtggcg
      781 tgttacggtg aaaacctggc ctatttccct aaagggttta ttgagaatat gtttttcgtc
      841 tcagccaatc cctgggtgag tttcaccagt tttgatttaa acgtggccaa tatggacaac
      901 ttcttcgccc ccgttttcac catgggcaaa tattatacgc aaggcgacaa ggtgctgatg
      961 ccgctggcga ttcaggttca tcatgccgtt tgtgatggct tccatgtcgg cagaatgctt
     1021 aatgaattac aacagtactg cgatgagtgg cagggcgggg cgtaattttt ttaaggcagt
     1081 tattggtgcc cttaaacgcc tggttgctac gcctgaataa gtgataataa gcggatgaat
     1141 ggcagaaatt cgaaagcaaa ttcgacccgg tcgtcggttc agggcagggt cgttaaatag
     1201 ccgcttatgt ctattgctgg tttaccggtt tattgactac cggaagcagt gtgaccgtgt
     1261 gcttctcaaa tgcctgaggc cagtttgctc aggctctccc cgtggaggta ataattgacg
     1321 atatgatcat ttattctgcc tcccagagcc tgatggcgaa tgggnnnnnn nnnnnnnnnn
     1381 nnnnnnnnnn nnnnnnnnnn nnnnnnnnnn nnnnnnnnnn nnnnnnnnnn nnnnnnnnnn
     1441 nnnnnnnnnn nnnnnnnnnn nnnnnnnnnn nnnnnnnnnn nnnnnnnncn nnnnnnnnnn
     1501 nnnnnnnnnn nnnnnnnnnn nnnnnnnnnn nnnnnnnnnn nnnnnnnnnn nnnnnnnnnn
     1561 nnnnnnnnnn nnnnnnnnnn annnnnnnnn nnnnnnnnnn nnnnnnnnnn nnnnnnnnnn
     1621 nnnnnnnnnn cctttgacgt tggagtccac gttcttaata gtggactctt gttccaaact
     1681 ggaacaacac tcaaccctat ctcggtctat tcttttgatt tataagggat tttgccgatt
     1741 tcggcctatt ggttaaaaaa tgagctgatt taacaaaaat ttaacgcgaa ttttaacaaa
     1801 atattaacgc ttacaattta ggtggcactt ttcggggaaa tgtgcgcgga acccctattt
     1861 gtttattttt ctaaatacat tcaaatatgt atccgctcat gagacaataa ccctgataaa
     1921 tgcttcaata atattgaaaa aggaagagta tgagtattca acatttccgt gtcgccctta
     1981 ttcccttttt tgcggcattt tgccttcctg tttttgctca cccagaaacg ctggtgaaag
     2041 taaaagatgc tgaagatcag ttgggtgcac gagtgggtta catcgaactg gatctcaaca
     2101 gcggtaagat ccttgagagt tttcgccccg aagaacgttt tccaatgatg agcactttta
     2161 aagttctgct atgtggcgcg gtattatccc gtattgacgc cgggcaagag caactcggtc
     2221 gccgcataca ctattctcag aatgacttgg ttgagtactc accagtcaca gaaaagcatc
     2281 ttacggatgg catgacagta agagaattat gcagtgctgc cataaccatg agtgataaca
     2341 ctgcggccaa cttacttctg acaacgatcg gaggaccgaa ggagctaacc gcttttttgc
     2401 acaacatggg ggatcatgta actcgccttg atcgttggga accggagctg aatgaagcca
     2461 taccaaacga cgagcgtgac accacgatgc ctgtagcaat ggcaacaacg ttgcgcaaac
     2521 tattaactgg cgaactactt actctagctt cccggcaaca attaatagac tggatggagg
     2581 cggataaagt tgcaggacca cttctgcgct cggcccttcc ggctggctgg tttattgctg
     2641 ataaatctgg agccggtgag cgtgggtctc gcggtatcat tgcagcactg gggccagatg
     2701 gtaagccctc ccgtatcgta gttatctaca cgacggggag tcaggcaact atggatgaac
     2761 gaaatagaca gatcgctgag ataggtgcct cactgattaa gcattggtaa ctgtcagacc
     2821 aagtttactc atatatactt tagattgatt taaaacttca tttttaattt aaaaggatct
     2881 aggtgaagat cctttttgat aatctcatga ccaaaatccc ttaacgtgag ttttcgttcc
     2941 actgagcgtc agaccccgta gaaaagatca aaggatcttc ttgagatcct ttttttctgc
     3001 gcgtaatctg ctgcttgcaa acaaaaaaac caccgctacc agcggtggtt tgtttgccgg
     3061 atcaagagct accaactctt tttccgaagg taactggctt cagcagagcg cagataccaa
     3121 atactgttct tctagtgtag ccgtagttag gccaccactt caagaactct gtagcaccgc
     3181 ctacatacct cgctctgcta atcctgttac cagtggctgc tgccagtggc gataagtcgt
     3241 gtcttaccgg gttggactca agacgatagt taccggataa ggcgcagcgg tcgggctgaa
     3301 cggggggttc gtgcacacag cccagcttgg agcgaacgac ctacaccgaa ctgagatacc
     3361 tacagcgtga gctatgagaa agcgccacgc ttcccgaagg gagaaaggcg gacaggtatc
     3421 cggtaagcgg cagggtcgga acaggagagc gcacgaggga gcttccaggg ggaaacgcct
     3481 ggtatcttta tagtcctgtc gggtttcgcc acctctgact tgagcgtcga tttttgtgat
     3541 gctcgtcagg ggggcggagc ctatggaaaa acgccagcaa cgcggccttt ttacggttcc
     3601 tggccttttg ctggcctttt gctcacatgt tctttcctgc gttatcccct gattctgtgg
     3661 ataaccgtat taccgccttt gagtgagctg ataccgctcg ccgcagccga acgaccgagc
     3721 gcagcgagtc agtgagcgag gaagcggaag agcgcctgat gcggtatttt ctccttacgc
     3781 atctgtgcgg tatttcacac cgcatagacc agccgcgtaa cctggcaaaa tcggttacgg
     3841 ttgagtaata aatggatgcc ctgcgtaagc gggtgtgggc ggacaataaa gtcttaaact
     3901 gaacaaaata gatctaaact atgacaataa agtcttaaac tagacagaat agttgtaaac
     3961 tgaaatcagt ccagttatgc tgtgaaaaag catactggac ttttgttatg gctaaagcaa
     4021 actcttcatt ttctgaagtg caaattgccc gtcgtattaa agaggggcgt ggccaagggc
     4081 atggtaaaga ctatattcgc ggcgttgtga caatttaccg aacaactccg cggccgggaa
     4141 gccgatctcg gcttgaacga attgttaggt ggcggtactt gggtcgatat caaagtgcat
     4201 cacttcttcc cgtatgccca actttgtata gagagccact gcgggatcgt caccgtaatc
     4261 tgcttgcacg tagatcacat aagcaccaag cgcgttggcc tcatgcttga ggagattgat
     4321 gagcgcggtg gcaatgccct gcctccggtg ctcgccggag actgcgagat catagatata
     4381 gatctcacta cgcggctgct caaacttggg cagaacgtaa gccgcgagag cgccaacaac
     4441 cgcttcttgg tcgaaggcag caagcgcgat gaatgtctta ctacggagca agttcccgag
     4501 gtaatcggag tccggctgat gttgggagta ggtggctacg tctccgaact cacgaccgaa
     4561 aagatcaaga gcagcccgca tggatttgac ttggtcaggg ccgagcctac atgtgcgaat
     4621 gatgcccata cttgagccac ctaactttgt tttagggcga ctgccctgct gcgtaacatc
     4681 gttgctgctg cgtaacatcg ttgctgctcc ataacatcaa acatcgaccc acggcgtaac
     4741 gcgcttgctg cttggatgcc cgaggcatag actgtacaaa aaaacagtca taacaagcca
     4801 tgaaaaccgc cactgcgccg ttaccaccgc tgcgttcggt caaggttctg gaccagttgc
     4861 gtgagcgcat acgctacttg cattacagtt tacgaaccga acaggcttat gtcaactggg
     4921 tttgtgcctt catccgtttc cacggtgtgc gtcacccggc aaccttgggc agcagcgaag
     4981 tcgaggcatt tctgtcctgg ctggcgaacg agcgcaaggt ttcggtctcc acgcatcgtc
     5041 aggcattggc ggccttgctg ttcttctacg gcaaggtgct gtgcacggat ctgcccttgc
     5101 ttcaggagat cggtagacct cggccgtcgc ggcgcttgcc ggtggtgctg accccggatg
     5161 aagtggttcg catcctcggt tttctggaag gcgagcatcg tttgttcgcc caggactcta
     5221 gctatagttc tagtggttgg ctacagcttt gtttgtacta tcaacaggtt gaactgctga
     5281 tcaacagatc ctctacgcgg ccgcggtacc ataacttcgt atagcataca ttatacgaag
     5341 ttatctggcc taggttaatt aaacgctcta tggtctaaag tttaaaccta atgatgcctg
     5401 atgtttcaat caggagatcc gaaccagata agtgaaatct agttccaaac tattttgtca
     5461 tttttaattt tcgtattagc ttacgacgct acacccagtt cccatctatt ttgtcactct
     5521 tccctaaata atccttaaaa actccatttc cacccctccc agttcccaac tattttgtcc
     5581 gcccacagcg gggcattttt cttcctgtta tgtttttaat caaacatcct gccaactcca
     5641 tgtgacaaac cgtcatcttc ggctacttt
//
