Features (pLannotate 1.2.2; 15 found; start..end, strand, type, name):
    339..367     -  promoter       Pc promoter: intI1 (promoter lies within the coding sequence); class 1 integron promoter
    345..707     -  CDS            YPR2_ECOLX (fragment): Protein predicted: Swiss-Prot protein existence level 4. From Escherichia coli.
    707..734     -  rep_origin     R6K γ ori (fragment): γ replication origin from E. coli plasmid R6K; requires the R6K initiator protein pi for replication
    763..796     +  protein_bind   loxP: Cre-mediated recombination occurs in the 8-bp core sequence (GCATACAT). Cre recombinase
    874..1039    -  mobile_element Tn7L: mini-Tn7 element (left end of the Tn7 transposon) Tn7
   1212..1303    -  mobile_element IS1 (fragment): prokaryotic transposable element IS1
   1424..1526    +  promoter       cat promoter: promoter of the E. coli cat gene encoding chloramphenicol acetyltransferase
   1527..2186    +  CDS            CmR: chloramphenicol acetyltransferase; cat; confers resistance to chloramphenicol
   2486..2940    +  rep_origin     f1 ori (sequence partly withheld): f1 bacteriophage origin of replication; arrow indicates direction of (+) strand synthesis
   2966..3070    +  promoter       AmpR promoter: bla
   3071..3931    +  CDS            AmpR: β-lactamase; bla; confers resistance to ampicillin, carbenicillin, and related antibiotics
   4102..4690    +  rep_origin     ori: high-copy-number ColE1/pMB1/pBR322/pUC origin of replication
   4876..4927    -  misc_feature   bom (fragment): basis of mobility region from pBR322
   4995..5219    -  mobile_element Tn7R: mini-Tn7 element (right end of the Tn7 transposon) Tn7
   5286..150     -  CDS            GmR (across the origin): gentamycin acetyltransferase; aacC1; confers resistance to gentamycin
>Addgene plasmid #80617 | pBIG2abc | addgene full sequence | sequence record 404029 | Addgene NGS Result
CTCACGACCGAAAAGATCAAGAGCAGCCCGCATGGATTTGACTTGGTCAGGGCCGAGCCTACATGTGCGA
ATGATGCCCATACTTGAGCCACCTAACTTTGTTTTAGGGCGACTGCCCTGCTGCGTAACATCGTTGCTGC
TGCGTAACATCGTTGCTGCTCCATAACATCAAACATCGACCCACGGCGTAACGCGCTTGCTGCTTGGATG
CCCGAGGCATAGACTGTACAAAAAAACAGTCATAACAAGCCATGAAAACCGCCACTGCGCCGTTACCACC
GCTGCGTTCGGTCAAGGTTCTGGACCAGTTGCGTGAGCGCATACGCTACTTGCATTACAGTTTACGAACC
GAACAGGCTTATGTCAACTGGGTTTGTGCCTTCATCCGTTTCCACGGTGTGCGTCACCCGGCAACCTTGG
GCAGCAGCGAAGTCGAGGCATTTCTGTCCTGGCTGGCGAACGAGCGCAAGGTTTCGGTCTCCACGCATCG
TCAGGCATTGGCGGCCTTGCTGTTCTTCTACGGCAAGGTGCTGTGCACGGATCTGCCCTTGCTTCAGGAG
ATCGGTAGACCTCGGCCGTCGCGGCGCTTGCCGGTGGTGCTGACCCCGGATGAAGTGGTTCGCATCCTCG
GTTTTCTGGAAGGCGAGCATCGTTTGTTCGCCCAGGACTCTAGCTATAGTTCTAGTGGTTGGCTACAGCT
TTGTTTGTACTATCAACAGGTTGAACTGCTGATCAACAGATCCTCTACGCGGCCGCGGTACCATAACTTC
GTATAGCATACATTATACGAAGTTATCTGGCCTAGGTTAATTAAACGCTCTATGGTCTAAAGTTTAAACC
TAATGATGCCTGATGTTTCAATCAGGAGATCCGAACCAGATAAGTGAAATCTAGTTCCAAACTATTTTGT
CATTTTTAATTTTCGTATTAGCTTACGACGCTACACCCAGTTCCCATCTATTTTGTCACTCTTCCCTAAA
TAATCCTTAAAAACTCCATTTCCACCCCTCCCAGTTCCCAACTATTTTGTCCGCCCACAGCGGGGCATTT
TTCTTCCTGTTATGTTTTTAATCAAACATCCTGCCAACTCCATGTGACAAACCGTCATCTTCGGCTACTT
TTTCTCTGTCACAGAATGAAAATTTTTCTGTCATCTCTTCGTTATTAATGTTTGTAATTGACTGAATATC
AACGCTTATTTGCAGCCTGAACTGAACAGGAGGGACAGCTGATAGAAACAGAAGCCACTGGAGCACCTCA
AAAACACCATCATACACTAAATCAGTAAGTTGGCAGCATCACCCGACGCACTTTGCGCCGAATAAATACC
TGTGACGGAAGATCACTTCGCAGAATAAATAAATCCTGGTGTCCCTGTTGATACCGGGAAGCCCTGGGCC
AACTTTTGGCGAAAATGAGACGTTGATCGGCACGTAAGAGGTTCCAACTTTCACCATAATGAAATAAGAT
CACTACCGGGCGTATTTTTTGAGTTATCGAGATTTTCAGGAGCTAAGGAAGCTAAAATGGAGAAAAAAAT
CACTGGATATACCACCGTTGATATATCCCAATGGCATCGTAAAGAACATTTTGAGGCATTTCAGTCAGTT
GCTCAATGTACCTATAACCAGACCGTTCAGCTGGATATTACGGCCTTTTTAAAGACCGTAAAGAAAAATA
AGCACAAGTTTTATCCGGCCTTTATTCACATTCTTGCCCGCCTGATGAATGCTCATCCGGAATTCCGTAT
GGCAATGAAAGACGGTGAGCTGGTGATATGGGATAGTGTTCACCCTTGTTACACCGTTTTCCATGAGCAA
ACTGAAACGTTTTCATCGCTCTGGAGTGAATACCACGACGATTTCCGGCAGTTTCTACACATATATTCGC
AAGATGTGGCGTGTTACGGTGAAAACCTGGCCTATTTCCCTAAAGGGTTTATTGAGAATATGTTTTTCGT
CTCAGCCAATCCCTGGGTGAGTTTCACCAGTTTTGATTTAAACGTGGCCAATATGGACAACTTCTTCGCC
CCCGTTTTCACCATGGGCAAATATTATACGCAAGGCGACAAGGTGCTGATGCCGCTGGCGATTCAGGTTC
ATCATGCCGTTTGTGATGGCTTCCATGTCGGCAGAATGCTTAATGAATTACAACAGTACTGCGATGAGTG
GCAGGGCGGGGCGTAATTTTTTTAAGGCAGTTATTGGTGCCCTTAAACGCCTGGTTGCTACGCCTGAATA
AGTGATAATAAGCGGATGAATGGCAGAAATTCGAAAGCAAATTCGACCCGGTCGTCGGTTCAGGGCAGGG
TCGTTAAATAGCCGCTTATGTCTATTGCTGGTTTACCGGTTTATTGACTACCGGAAGCAGTGTGACCGTG
TGCTTCTCAAATGCCTGAGGCCAGTTTGCTCAGGCTCTCCCCGTGGAGGTAATAATTGACGATATGATCA
TTTATTCTGCCTCCCAGAGCCTGATGGCGAATGGG
[124 nt withheld, positions 2486-2609]
C
[91 nt withheld, positions 2611-2701]
A
[49 nt withheld, positions 2703-2751]
CCTTTGACGTTGGAGTCCACGTTCTTAATAGTGGACTCTTGTTCCAAACTGGAACAACACTCAACCCTAT
CTCGGTCTATTCTTTTGATTTATAAGGGATTTTGCCGATTTCGGCCTATTGGTTAAAAAATGAGCTGATT
TAACAAAAATTTAACGCGAATTTTAACAAAATATTAACGCTTACAATTTAGGTGGCACTTTTCGGGGAAA
TGTGCGCGGAACCCCTATTTGTTTATTTTTCTAAATACATTCAAATATGTATCCGCTCATGAGACAATAA
CCCTGATAAATGCTTCAATAATATTGAAAAAGGAAGAGTATGAGTATTCAACATTTCCGTGTCGCCCTTA
TTCCCTTTTTTGCGGCATTTTGCCTTCCTGTTTTTGCTCACCCAGAAACGCTGGTGAAAGTAAAAGATGC
TGAAGATCAGTTGGGTGCACGAGTGGGTTACATCGAACTGGATCTCAACAGCGGTAAGATCCTTGAGAGT
TTTCGCCCCGAAGAACGTTTTCCAATGATGAGCACTTTTAAAGTTCTGCTATGTGGCGCGGTATTATCCC
GTATTGACGCCGGGCAAGAGCAACTCGGTCGCCGCATACACTATTCTCAGAATGACTTGGTTGAGTACTC
ACCAGTCACAGAAAAGCATCTTACGGATGGCATGACAGTAAGAGAATTATGCAGTGCTGCCATAACCATG
AGTGATAACACTGCGGCCAACTTACTTCTGACAACGATCGGAGGACCGAAGGAGCTAACCGCTTTTTTGC
ACAACATGGGGGATCATGTAACTCGCCTTGATCGTTGGGAACCGGAGCTGAATGAAGCCATACCAAACGA
CGAGCGTGACACCACGATGCCTGTAGCAATGGCAACAACGTTGCGCAAACTATTAACTGGCGAACTACTT
ACTCTAGCTTCCCGGCAACAATTAATAGACTGGATGGAGGCGGATAAAGTTGCAGGACCACTTCTGCGCT
CGGCCCTTCCGGCTGGCTGGTTTATTGCTGATAAATCTGGAGCCGGTGAGCGTGGGTCTCGCGGTATCAT
TGCAGCACTGGGGCCAGATGGTAAGCCCTCCCGTATCGTAGTTATCTACACGACGGGGAGTCAGGCAACT
ATGGATGAACGAAATAGACAGATCGCTGAGATAGGTGCCTCACTGATTAAGCATTGGTAACTGTCAGACC
AAGTTTACTCATATATACTTTAGATTGATTTAAAACTTCATTTTTAATTTAAAAGGATCTAGGTGAAGAT
CCTTTTTGATAATCTCATGACCAAAATCCCTTAACGTGAGTTTTCGTTCCACTGAGCGTCAGACCCCGTA
GAAAAGATCAAAGGATCTTCTTGAGATCCTTTTTTTCTGCGCGTAATCTGCTGCTTGCAAACAAAAAAAC
CACCGCTACCAGCGGTGGTTTGTTTGCCGGATCAAGAGCTACCAACTCTTTTTCCGAAGGTAACTGGCTT
CAGCAGAGCGCAGATACCAAATACTATTCTTCTAGTGTAGCCGTAGTTAGGCCACCACTTCAAGAACTCT
GTAGCACCGCCTACATACCTCGCTCTGCTAATCCTGTTACCAGTGGCTGCTGCCAGTGGCGATAAGTCGT
GTCTTACCGGGTTGGACTCAAGACGATAGTTACCGGATAAGGCGCAGCGGTCGGGCTGAACGGGGGGTTC
GTGCACACAGCCCAGCTTGGAGCGAACGACCTACACCGAACTGAGATACCTACAGCGTGAGCTATGAGAA
AGCGCCACGCTTCCCGAAGGGAGAAAGGCGGACAGGTATCCGGTAAGCGGCAGGGTCGGAACAGGAGAGC
GCACGAGGGAGCTTCCAGGGGGAAACGCCTGGTATCTTTATAGTCCTGTCGGGTTTCGCCACCTCTGACT
TGAGCGTCGATTTTTGTGATGCTCGTCAGGGGGGCGGAGCCTATGGAAAAACGCCAGCAACGCGGCCTTT
TTACGGTTCCTGGCCTTTTGCTGGCCTTTTGCTCACATGTTCTTTCCTGCGTTATCCCCTGATTCTGTGG
ATAACCGTATTACCGCCTTTGAGTGAGCTGATACCGCTCGCCGCAGCCGAACGACCGAGCGCAGCGAGTC
AGTGAGCGAGGAAGCGGAAGAGCGCCTGATGCGGTATTTTCTCCTTACGCATCTGTGCGGTATTTCACAC
CGCATAGACCAGCCGCGTAACCTGGCAAAATCGGTTACGGTTGAGTAATAAATGGATGCCCTGCGTAAGC
GGGTGTGGGCGGACAATAAAGTCTTAAACTGAACAAAATAGATCTAAACTATGACAATAAAGTCTTAAAC
TAGACAGAATAGTTGTAAACTGAAATCAGTCCAGTTATGCTGTGAAAAAGCATACTGGACTTTTGTTATG
GCTAAAGCAAACTCTTCATTTTCTGAAGTGCAAATTGCCCGTCGTATTAAAGAGGGGCGTGGCCAAGGGC
ATGGTAAAGACTATATTCGCGGCGTTGTGACAATTTACCGAACAACTCCGCGGCCGGGAAGCCGATCTCG
GCTTGAACGAATTGTTAGGTGGCGGTACTTGGGTCGATATCAAAGTGCATCACTTCTTCCCGTATGCCCA
ACTTTGTATAGAGAGCCACTGCGGGATCGTCACCGTAATCTGCTTGCACGTAGATCACATAAGCACCAAG
CGCGTTGGCCTCATGCTTGAGGAGATTGATGAGCGCGGTGGCAATGCCCTGCCTCCGGTGCTCGCCGGAG
ACTGCGAGATCATAGATATAGATCTCACTACGCGGCTGCTCAAACTTGGGCAGAACGTAAGCCGCGAGAG
CGCCAACAACCGCTTCTTGGTCGAAGGCAGCAAGCGCGATGAATGTCTTACTACGGAGCAAGTTCCCGAG
GTAATCGGAGTCCGGCTGATGTTGGGAGTAGGTGGCTACGTCTCCGAA
