>Addgene plasmid #80617 | pBIG2abc | addgene partial sequence | sequence record 158399 | pUni-fwd 5'-CTATCAACAGGTTGAACTG-3'
CATAACTTCGTATAGCATACATTATACGAAGTTATCTGGCCTAGGTTAATTAAACGCTCTATGGTCTAAA
GTTTAAACCTAATGATGCCTGATGTTTCAATCAGGAGATCCGAACCAGATAAGTGAAATCTAGTTCCAAA
CTATTTTGTCATTTTTAATTTTCGTATTAGCTTACGACGCTACACCCAGTTCCCATCTATTTTGTCACTC
TTCCCTAAATAATCCTTAAAAACTCCATTTCCACCCCTCCCAGTTCCCAACTATTTTGTCCGCCCACAGC
GGGGCATTTTTCTTCCTGTTATGTTTTTAATCAAACATCCTGCCAACTCCATGTGACAAACCGTCATCTT
CGGCTACTTTTTCTCTGTCACAGAATGAAAATTTTTCTGTCATCTCTTCGTTATTAATGTTTGTAATTGA
CTGAATATCAACGCTTATTTGCAGCCTGAACTGAACAGGAGGGACAGCTGATAGAAACAGAAGCCACTGG
AGCACCTCAAAAACACCATCATACACTAAATCAGTAAGTTGGCAGCATCACCCGACGCACTTTGCGCCGA
ATAAATACCTGTGACGGAAGATCACTTCGCAGAATAAATAAATCCTGGTGTCCCTGTTGATACCGGGAAG
CCCTGGGCCAACTTTTGGCGAAAATGAGACGTTGATCGGCACGTAAGAGGTTCCAACTTTCACCATAATG
AAATAAGATCACTACCGGGCGTATTTTTTGAGTTATCGAGATTTTCAGGAGCTAAGGAAGCTAAAATGGA
GAAAAAAATCACTGGATATACCACCGTTGATATATCCCAATGGCATCGTAAAGAACATTTTGAGGCATTT
CAGTCAGTTGCTCAATGTACCTATAACCAGACCGTTCAGCTGGATATTACGGCCTTTTTAAAGACCGTAA
AGAAAAATAAGCACAAGTTTTATCCGGCCTTTATTCACATTCTTGCCCGCCTGATGAATGCTCATCCGGA
ATTCCGTATGGCAATG
