>Addgene plasmid #80617 | pBIG2abc | addgene partial sequence | sequence record 158400 | F1ori-R 5'-AGGGAAGAAAGCGAAAGGAG-3'
[60 nt withheld, positions 1-60]
CCCATTCGCCATCAGGCTCTGGGAGGCAGAATAAATGATCATATCGTCAATTATTACCTCCACGGGGAGA
GCCTGAGCAAACTGGCCTCAGGCATTTGAGAAGCACACGGTCACACTGCTTCCGGTAGTCAATAAACCGG
TAAACCAGCAATAGACATAAGCGGCTATTTAACGACCCTGCCCTGAACCGACGACCGGGTCGAATTTGCT
TTCGAATTTCTGCCATTCATCCGCTTATTATCACTTATTCAGGCGTAGCAACCAGGCGTTTAAGGGCACC
AATAACTGCCTTAAAAAAATTACGCCCCGCCCTGCCACTCATCGCAGTACTGTTGTAATTCATTAAGCAT
TCTGCCGACATGGAAGCCATCACAAACGGCATGATGAACCTGAATCGCCAGCGGCATCAGCACCTTGTCG
CCTTGCGTATAATATTTGCCCATGGTGAAAACGGGGGCGAAGAAGTTGTCCATATTGGCCACGTTTAAAT
CAAAACTGGTGAAACTCACCCAGGGATTGGCTGAGACGAAAAACATATTCTCAATAAACCCTTTAGGGAA
ATAGGCCAGGTTTTCACCGTAACACGCCACATCTTGCGAATATATGTGTAGAAACTGCCGGAAATCGTCG
TGGTATTCACTCCAGAGCGATGAAAACGTTTCAGTTTGCTCATGGAAAACGGTGTAACAAGGGTGAACAC
TATCCCATATCACCAGCTCACCGTCTTTCATTGCCATACGGAATTCCGGATGAGCATTCATCAGGCGGGC
AAGAATGTGAATAAAGGCCGGATAAAACTTGTGCTTATTTTTCTTTACGGTCTTTAAAAAGGCCGTAATA
TCCAGCTGAACGGTCTGGTTATAGGTACATTGAGCAACTGACTGAAATGCCTCAAAATGTTCTTTACGAT
GCCATTGGGATATATCAACGGTGGTATATCCAGTGA
